>Addgene plasmid #143293 | TFORF1553 | addgene full sequence | sequence record 400313 | Addgene NGS Result
TTAATGTAGTCTTATGCAATACTCTTGTAGTCTTGCAACATGGTAACGATGAGTTAGCAACATGCCTTAC
AAGGAGAGAAAAAGCACCGTGCATGCCGATTGGTGGAAGTAAGGTGGTACGATCGTGCCTTATTAGGAAG
GCAACAGACGGGTCTGACATGGATTGGACGAACCACTGAATTGCCGCATTGCAGAGATATTGTATTTAAG
TGCCTAGCTCGATACATAAACGGGTCTCTCTGGTTAGACCAGATCTGAGCCTGGGAGCTCTCTGGCTAAC
TAGGGAACCCACTGCTTAAGCCTCAATAAAGCTTGCCTTGAGTGCTTCAAGTAGTGTGTGCCCGTCTGTT
GTGTGACTCTGGTAACTAGAGATCCCTCAGACCCTTTTAGTCAGTGTGGAAAATCTCTAGCAGTGGCGCC
CGAACAGGGACTTGAAAGCGAAAGGGAAACCAGAGGAGCTCTCTCGACGCAGGACTCGGCTTGCTGAAGC
GCGCACGGCAAGAGGCGAGGGGCGGCGACTGGTGAGTACGCCAAAAATTTTGACTAGCGGAGGCTAGAAG
GAGAGAGATGGGTGCGAGAGCGTCAGTATTAAGCGGGGGAGAATTAGATCGCGATGGGAAAAAATTCGGT
TAAGGCCAGGGGGAAAGAAAAAATATAAATTAAAACATATAGTATGGGCAAGCAGGGAGCTAGAACGATT
CGCAGTTAATCCTGGCCTGTTAGAAACATCAGAAGGCTGTAGACAAATACTGGGACAGCTACAACCATCC
CTTCAGACAGGATCAGAAGAACTTAGATCATTATATAATACAGTAGCAACCCTCTATTGTGTGCATCAAA
GGATAGAGATAAAAGACACCAAGGAAGCTTTAGACAAGATAGAGGAAGAGCAAAACAAAAGTAAGACCAC
CGCACAGCAAGCGGCCGCTGATCTTCAGACCTGGAGGAGGAGATATGAGGGACAATTGGAGAAGTGAATT
ATATAAATATAAAGTAGTAAAAATTGAACCATTAGGAGTAGCACCCACCAAGGCAAAGAGAAGAGTGGTG
CAGAGAGAAAAAAGAGCAGTGGGAATAGGAGCTTTGTTCCTTGGGTTCTTGGGAGCAGCAGGAAGCACTA
TGGGCGCAGCGTCAATGACGCTGACGGTACAGGCCAGACAATTATTGTCTGGTATAGTGCAGCAGCAGAA
CAATTTGCTGAGGGCTATTGAGGCGCAACAGCATCTGTTGCAACTCACAGTCTGGGGCATCAAGCAGCTC
CAGGCAAGAATCCTGGCTGTGGAAAGATACCTAAAGGATCAACAGCTCCTGGGGATTTGGGGTTGCTCTG
GAAAACTCATTTGCACCACTGCTGTGCCTTGGAATGCTAGTTGGAGTAATAAATCTCTGGAACAGATTTG
GAATCACACGACCTGGATGGAGTGGGACAGAGAAATTAACAATTACACAAGCTTAATACACTCCTTAATT
GAAGAATCGCAAAACCAGCAAGAAAAGAATGAACAAGAATTATTGGAATTAGATAAATGGGCAAGTTTGT
GGAATTGGTTTAACATAACAAATTGGCTGTGGTATATAAAATTATTCATAATGATAGTAGGAGGCTTGGT
AGGTTTAAGAATAGTTTTTGCTGTACTTTCTATAGTGAATAGAGTTAGGCAGGGATATTCACCATTATCG
TTTCAGACCCACCTCCCAACCCCGAGGGGACCCATGCATTGCATCTCAATTAGTCAGCAACCAGGTGTGG
AAAGTCCCCAGGCTCCCCAGCAGGCAGAAGTATGCAAAGCATGCGTCTCAATTAGTCAGCAACCATAGTC
CCGCCCCTAACTCCGCCCATCCCGCCCCTAACTCCGCCCAGTTCCGCCCATTCTCCGCCCCATGGCTGAC
TAATTTTTTTTATTTATGCAGAGGCCGAGGCCGCCTCGGCCTCTGAGCTATTCCAGAAGTAGTGAGGAGG
CTTTTTTGGAGGCCTAGGCTTTTGCAAAAAGCTTTCTAGAGGTACCACCGGAGCTTACCATGACCGAGTA
CAAGCCCACGGTGCGCCTCGCCACCCGCGACGACGTCCCCAGGGCCGTACGCACCCTCGCCGCCGCGTTC
GCCGACTACCCCGCCACGCGCCACACCGTCGATCCGGACCGCCACATCGAGCGGGTCACCGAGCTGCAAG
AACTCTTCCTCACGCGCGTCGGGCTCGACATCGGCAAGGTGTGGGTCGCGGACGACGGCGCCGCCGTGGC
GGTCTGGACCACGCCGGAGAGCGTCGAAGCGGGGGCGGTGTTCGCCGAGATCGGCCCGCGCATGGCCGAG
TTGAGCGGTTCCCGGCTGGCCGCGCAGCAACAGATGGAAGGCCTCCTGGCGCCGCACCGGCCCAAGGAGC
CCGCGTGGTTCCTGGCCACCGTCGGCGTCTCGCCCGACCACCAGGGCAAGGGTCTGGGCAGCGCCGTCGT
GCTCCCCGGAGTGGAGGCGGCCGAGCGCGCCGGGGTGCCCGCCTTCCTGGAGACCTCCGCGCCCCGCAAC
CTCCCCTTCTACGAGCGGCTCGGCTTCACCGTCACCGCCGACGTCGAGGTGCCCGAAGGACCGCGCACCT
GGTGCATGACCCGCAAGCCCGGTGCCAGTTAACGAATTCTAGATCTTGAGACAAATGGCAGTATTCATCC
ACAATTTTAAAAGAAAAGGGGGGATTGGGGGGTACAGTGCAGGGGAAAGAATAGTAGACATAATAGCAAC
AGACATACAAACTAAAGAATTACAAAAACAAATTACAAAAATTCAAAATTTTCGGGTTTATTACAGGGAC
AGCAGAGATCCACTTTGGCGCCGGCTCGAGGCCTGCAGGTGCAAAGATGGATAAAGTTTTAAACAGAGAG
GAATCTTTGCAGCTAATGGACCTTCTAGGTCTTGAAAGGAGTGGGAATTGGCTCCGGTGCCCGTCAGTGG
GCAGAGCGCACATCGCCCACAGTCCCCGAGAAGTTGGGGGGAGGGGTCGGCAATTGAACCGGTGCCTAGA
GAAGGTGGCGCGGGGTAAACTGGGAAAGTGATGTCGTGTACTGGCTCCGCCTTTTTCCCGAGGGTGGGGG
AGAACCGTATATAAGTGCAGTAGTCGCCGTGAACGTTCTTTTTCGCAACGGGTTTGCCGCCAGAACACAG
GTAAGTGCCGTGTGTGGTTCCCGCGGGCCTGGCCTCTTTACGGGTTATGGCCCTTGCGTGCCTTGAATTA
CTTCCACCTGGCTGCAGTACGTGATTCTTGATCCCGAGCTTCGGGTTGGAAGTGGGTGGGAGAGTTCGAG
GCCTTGCGCTTAAGGAGCCCCTTCGCCTCGTGCTTGAGTTGAGGCCTGGCCTGGGCGCTGGGGCCGCCGC
GTGCGAATCTGGTGGCACCTTCGCGCCTGTCTCGCTGCTTTCGATAAGTCTCTAGCCATTTAAAATTTTT
GATGACCTGCTGCGACGCTTTTTTTCTGGCAAGATAGTCTTGTAAATGCGGGCCAAGATCTGCACACTGG
TATTTCGGTTTTTGGGGCCGCGGGCGGCGACGGGGCCCGTGCGTCCCAGCGCACATGTTCGGCGAGGCGG
GGCCTGCGAGCGCGGCCACCGAGAATCGGACGGGGGTAGTCTCAAGCTGGCCGGCCTGCTCTGGTGCCTG
GCCTCGCGCCGCCGTGTATCGCCCCGCCCTGGGCGGCAAGGCTGGCCCGGTCGGCACCAGTTGCGTGAGC
GGAAAGATGGCCGCTTCCCGGCCCTGCTGCAGGGAGCTCAAAATGGAGGACGCGGCGCTCGGGAGAGCGG
GCGGGTGAGTCACCCACACAAAGGAAAAGGGCCTTTCCGTCCTCAGCCGTCGCTTCATGTGACTCCACGG
AGTACCGGGCGCCGTCCAGGCACCTCGATTAGTTCTCGAGCTTTTGGAGTACGTCGTCTTTAGGTTGGGG
GGAGGGGTTTTATGCGATGGAGTTTCCCCACACTGAGTGGGTGGAGACTGAAGTTAGGCCAGCTTGGCAC
TTGATGTAATTCTCCTTGGAATTTGCCCTTTTTGAGTTTGGATCTTGGTTCATTCTCAAGCCTCAGACAG
TGGTTCAAAGTTTTTTTCTTCCATTTCAGGTGTCGTGAGGCTAGCACCGCCACCATGTTCACCATGACAA
GAGCCATGGAAGAGGCTCTTTTTCAGCACTTCATGCACCAGAAGCTGGGGATCGCCTATGCCATACACAA
GCCATTTCCCTTCTTTGAAGGCCTCCTAGACAACTCCATCATCACTAAGAGAATGTACATGGAATCTCTG
GAAGCCTGTAGAAATTTGATCCCTGTATCCAGAGTGGTGCACAACATTCTCACCCAACTGGAGAGGACTT
TTAACCTGTCTCTTCTGGTGACATTGTTCAGTCAAATTAACCTGCGTGAATATCCCAATCTGGTGACGAT
TTACAGAAGCTTCAAACGTGTTGGTGCTTCCTATGAATGGCAGAGCAGAGACACACCAATCCTACTTGAA
GCCCCAACTGGCCTAGCAGAAGGAAGCTCCCTCCATACCCCACTGGCGCTGCCCCCACCACAACCCCCTC
AACCAAGCTGTTCACCCTGTGCGCCAAGAGTCAGTGAGCCTGGAACATCCTCCCAGCAAAGCGATGAGAT
CCTGAGTGAGTCGCCCAGCCCATCTGACCCTGTCCTGCCTCTCCCTGCACTCATCCAGGAAGGAAGAAGC
ACTTCAGTGACCAATGACAAGTTAACATCCAAAATGAATGCGGAAGAAGACTCAGAAGAGATGCCCAGCC
TCCTCACTAGCACTGTGCAAGTGGCCAGTGACAACCTGATCCCCCAAATAAGAGATAAAGAAGACCCTCA
AGAGATGCCCCACTCTCCCTTGGGCTCTATGCCAGAGATAAGAGATAATTCTCCAGAACCAAATGACCCA
GAAGAGCCCCAGGAGGTGTCCAGCACACCTTCAGACAAGAAAGGAAAGAAAAGAAAAAGATGTATCTGGT
CAACTCCAAAAAGGAGACATAAGAAAAAAAGCCTCCCAGGAGGGACAGCCTCATCTAGACACGGAATCCA
AAAGAAGCTCAAAAGGGTGGATCAGGTTCCTCAAAAGAAAGATGACTCAACTTGTAACTCCACGGTAGAG
ACAAGGGCCCAAAAGGCGAGAACTGAATGTGCCCGAAAGTCGAGATCAGAGGAGATCATTGATGGCACTT
CAGAAATGAATGAAGGAAAGAGGTCCCAGAAGACGCCTAGTACACCACGAAGGGTCACACAAGGGGCAGC
CTCACCTGGGCATGGCATCCAAGAGAAGCTCCAAGTGGTGGATAAGGTGACTCAAAGGAAAGACGACTCA
ACCTGGAACTCAGAGGTCATGATGAGGGTCCAAAAGGCAAGAACTAAATGTGCCCGAAAGTCCAGATTGA
AAGAAAAGAAAAAGGAGAAAGATATCTGTTCAAGCTCAAAAAGGAGATTTCAGAAAAATATTCACCGAAG
AGGAAAACCCAAAAGTGACACTGTGGATTTTCACTGTTCTAAGCTCCCCGTGACCTGTGGTGAGGCGAAA
GGGATTTTATATAAGAAGAAAATGAAACACGGATCCTCAGTGAAGTGCATTCGGAATGAGGATGGAACTT
GGTTAACACCAAATGAATTTGAAGTCGAAGGAAAAGGAAGGAACGCAAAGAACTGGAAACGGAATATACG
TTGTGAAGGAATGACCCTAGGAGAGCTGCTGAAGAGTGGACTTTTGCTCTGTCCTCCAAGAATAAATCTC
AAGAGAGAGTTAAATAGCAAGTAGTAATGAACTAGTCCGTAACTTGAAAGTATTTCGATTTCTTGGCTTT
ATATATCTTGTGGAAAGGACGACGCAACACCTTTACCCTCTTAGGGACGCGTTAAGTCGACAATCAACCT
CTGGATTACAAAATTTGTGAAAGATTGACTGGTATTCTTAACTATGTTGCTCCTTTTACGCTATGTGGAT
ACGCTGCTTTAATGCCTTTGTATCATGCTATTGCTTCCCGTATGGCTTTCATTTTCTCCTCCTTGTATAA
ATCCTGGTTGCTGTCTCTTTATGAGGAGTTGTGGCCCGTTGTCAGGCAACGTGGCGTGGTGTGCACTGTG
TTTGCTGACGCAACCCCCACTGGTTGGGGCATTGCCACCACCTGTCAGCTCCTTTCCGGGACTTTCGCTT
TCCCCCTCCCTATTGCCACGGCGGAACTCATCGCCGCCTGCCTTGCCCGCTGCTGGACAGGGGCTCGGCT
GTTGGGCACTGACAATTCCGTGGTGTTGTCGGGGAAATCATCGTCCTTTCCTTGGCTGCTCGCCTGTGTT
GCCACCTGGATTCTGCGCGGGACGTCCTTCTGCTACGTCCCTTCGGCCCTCAATCCAGCGGACCTTCCTT
CCCGCGGCCTGCTGCCGGCTCTGCGGCCTCTTCCGCGTCTTCGCCTTCGCCCTCAGACGAGTCGGATCTC
CCTTTGGGCCGCCTCCCCGCGTCGACTTTAAGACCAATGACTTACAAGGCAGCTGTAGATCTTAGCCACT
TTTTAAAAGAAAAGGGGGGACTGGAAGGGCTAATTCACTCCCAACGAAGACAAGATCTGCTTTTTGCTTG
TACTGGGTCTCTCTGGTTAGACCAGATCTGAGCCTGGGAGCTCTCTGGCTAACTAGGGAACCCACTGCTT
AAGCCTCAATAAAGCTTGCCTTGAGTGCTTCAAGTAGTGTGTGCCCGTCTGTTGTGTGACTCTGGTAACT
AGAGATCCCTCAGACCCTTTTAGTCAGTGTGGAAAATCTCTAGCAGTACGTATAGTAGTTCATGTCATCT
TATTATTCAGTATTTATAACTTGCAAAGAAATGAATATCAGAGAGTGAGAGGAACTTGTTTATTGCAGCT
TATAATGGTTACAAATAAAGCAATAGCATCACAAATTTCACAAATAAAGCATTTTTTTCACTGCATTCTA
GTTGTGGTTTGTCCAAACTCATCAATGTATCTTATCATGTCTGGCTCTAGCTATCCCGCCCCTAACTCCG
CCCATCCCGCCCCTAACTCCGCCCAGTTCCGCCCATTCTCCGCCCCATGGCTGACTAATTTTTTTTATTT
ATGCAGAGGCCGAGGCCGCCTCGGCCTCTGAGCTATTCCAGAAGTAGTGAGGAGGCTTTTTTGGAGGCCT
AGGGACGTACCCAATTCGCCCTATAGTGAGTCGTATTACGCGCGCTCACTGGCCGTCGTTTTACAACGTC
GTGACTGGGAAAACCCTGGCGTTACCCAACTTAATCGCCTTGCAGCACATCCCCCTTTCGCCAGCTGGCG
TAATAGCGAAGAGGCCCGCACCGATCGCCCTTCCCAACAGTTGCGCAGCCTGAATGGCGAATGGG
[124 nt withheld, positions 7346-7469]
C
[91 nt withheld, positions 7471-7561]
A
[49 nt withheld, positions 7563-7611]
CCTTTGACGTTGGAGTCCACGTTCTTT
[37 nt withheld, positions 7639-7675]
ACCCTATCTCGGTCTATTCTTTTGATTTATAAGGGATTTTGCCGATTTCGGCCTATTGGTTAAAAAATGA
GCTGATTTAACAAAAATTTAACGCGAATTTTAACAAAATATTAACGCTTACAATTTAGGTGGCACTTTTC
GGGGAAATGTGCGCGGAACCCCTATTTGTTTATTTTTCTAAATACATTCAAATATGTATCCGCTCATGAG
ACAATAACCCTGATAAATGCTTCAATAATATTGAAAAAGGAAGAGTATGAGTATTCAACATTTCCGTGTC
GCCCTTATTCCCTTTTTTGCGGCATTTTGCCTTCCTGTTTTTGCTCACCCAGAAACGCTGGTGAAAGTAA
AAGATGCTGAAGATCAGTTGGGTGCACGAGTGGGTTACATCGAACTGGATCTCAACAGCGGTAAGATCCT
TGAGAGTTTTCGCCCCGAAGAACGTTTTCCAATGATGAGCACTTTTAAAGTTCTGCTATGTGGCGCGGTA
TTATCCCGTATTGACGCCGGGCAAGAGCAACTCGGTCGCCGCATACACTATTCTCAGAATGACTTGGTTG
AGTACTCACCAGTCACAGAAAAGCATCTTACGGATGGCATGACAGTAAGAGAATTATGCAGTGCTGCCAT
AACCATGAGTGATAACACTGCGGCCAACTTACTTCTGACAACGATCGGAGGACCGAAGGAGCTAACCGCT
TTTTTGCACAACATGGGGGATCATGTAACTCGCCTTGATCGTTGGGAACCGGAGCTGAATGAAGCCATAC
CAAACGACGAGCGTGACACCACGATGCCTGTAGCAATGGCAACAACGTTGCGCAAACTATTAACTGGCGA
ACTACTTACTCTAGCTTCCCGGCAACAATTAATAGACTGGATGGAGGCGGATAAAGTTGCAGGACCACTT
CTGCGCTCGGCCCTTCCGGCTGGCTGGTTTATTGCTGATAAATCTGGAGCCGGTGAGCGTGGGTCTCGCG
GTATCATTGCAGCACTGGGGCCAGATGGTAAGCCCTCCCGTATCGTAGTTATCTACACGACGGGGAGTCA
GGCAACTATGGATGAACGAAATAGACAGATCGCTGAGATAGGTGCCTCACTGATTAAGCATTGGTAACTG
TCAGACCAAGTTTACTCATATATACTTTAGATTGATTTAAAACTTCATTTTTAATTTAAAAGGATCTAGG
TGAAGATCCTTTTTGATAATCTCATGACCAAAATCCCTTAACGTGAGTTTTCGTTCCACTGAGCGTCAGA
CCCCGTAGAAAAGATCAAAGGATCTTCTTGAGATCCTTTTTTTCTGCGCGTAATCTGCTGCTTGCAAACA
AAAAAACCACCGCTACCAGCGGTGGTTTGTTTGCCGGATCAAGAGCTACCAACTCTTTTTCCGAAGGTAA
CTGGCTTCAGCAGAGCGCAGATACCAAATACTGTTCTTCTAGTGTAGCCGTAGTTAGGCCACCACTTCAA
GAACTCTGTAGCACCGCCTACATACCTCGCTCTGCTAATCCTGTTACCAGTGGCTGCTGCCAGTGGCGAT
AAGTCGTGTCTTACCGGGTTGGACTCAAGACGATAGTTACCGGATAAGGCGCAGCGGTCGGGCTGAACGG
GGGGTTCGTGCACACAGCCCAGCTTGGAGCGAACGACCTACACCGAACTGAGATACCTACAGCGTGAGCT
ATGAGAAAGCGCCACGCTTCCCGAAGGGAGAAAGGCGGACAGGTATCCGGTAAGCGGCAGGGTCGGAACA
GGAGAGCGCACGAGGGAGCTTCCAGGGGGAAACGCCTGGTATCTTTATAGTCCTGTCGGGTTTCGCCACC
TCTGACTTGAGCGTCGATTTTTGTGATGCTCGTCAGGGGGGCGGAGCCTATGGAAAAACGCCAGCAACGC
GGCCTTTTTACGGTTCCTGGCCTTTTGCTGGCCTTTTGCTCACATGTTCTTTCCTGCGTTATCCCCTGAT
TCTGTGGATAACCGTATTACCGCCTTTGAGTGAGCTGATACCGCTCGCCGCAGCCGAACGACCGAGCGCA
GCGAGTCAGTGAGCGAGGAAGCGGAAGAGCGCCCAATACGCAAACCGCCTCTCCCCGCGCGTTGGCCGAT
TCATTAATGCAGCTGGCACGACAGGTTTCCCGACTGGAAAGCGGGCAGTGAGCGCAACGCAATTAATGTG
AGTTAGCTCACTCATTAGGCACCCCAGGCTTTACACTTTATGCTTCCGGCTCGTATGTTGTGTGGAATTG
TGAGCGGATAACAATTTCACACAGGAAACAGCTATGACCATGATTACGCCAAGCGCGCAATTAACCCTCA
CTAAAGGGAACAAAAGCTGGAGCTGCAAGC
Features (pLannotate 1.2.2; 31 found; start..end, strand, type, name):
      5..231     +  promoter       RSV promoter: Rous sarcoma virus enhancer/promoter
    232..412     +  LTR            5' LTR (truncated): truncated 5' long terminal repeat (LTR) from HIV-1
    459..584     +  misc_feature   HIV-1 Ψ: packaging signal of human immunodeficiency virus type 1
    568..931     +  CDS            HIV-1 gag (fragment): gag protein from human immunodeficiency virus 1; gag
   1077..1310    +  misc_feature   RRE: The Rev response element (RRE) of HIV-1 allows for Rev-dependent mRNA export from the nucleus to the cytoplasm.
   1687..1713    +  CDS            Rev (fragment): human immunodeficiency virus 1 (HIV-1) Rev protein; rev; enhances nuclear export of unspliced and incompletely spliced viral mRNAs
   1720..1743    +  promoter       SV40 promoter (fragment): SV40 early promoter
   1744..1815    +  promoter       SV40 promoter (fragment): SV40 enhancer and early promoter
   1839..1974    +  rep_origin     SV40 ori: SV40 origin of replication
   2020..2616    +  CDS            PuroR (fragment): puromycin N-acetyltransferase; pac from Streptomyces; confers resistance to puromycin
   2665..2782    +  misc_feature   cPPT/CTS: central polypurine tract and central termination sequence of HIV-1
   2847..2913    +  CDS            small t antigen (fragment): SV40 (simian virus 40) small t antigen
   2920..4098    +  promoter       EF-1α promoter: strong constitutive promoter for human elongation factor EF-1α
   4115..5704    +  CDS            SP110 (fragment): SP110_HUMAN - Experimental evidence at protein level: Swiss-Prot protein existence level 1. Transcription factor. May be a nuclear hormone receptor coactivator. Enhances transcription of genes with retinoic acid response elements (RARE). From Homo sapiens (Human).
   5777..5830    +  promoter       U6 promoter (fragment): RNA polymerase III promoter for human U6 snRNA
   5872..6460    +  misc_feature   WPRE: woodchuck hepatitis virus posttranscriptional regulatory element
   6511..6530    +  misc_feature   cPPT/CTS (fragment): central polypurine tract and central termination sequence of HIV-1
   6532..6765    +  LTR            3' LTR (ΔU3): self-inactivating 3' long terminal repeat (LTR) from HIV-1
   6843..6964    +  polyA_signal   SV40 poly(A) signal: SV40 polyadenylation signal
   7004..7139    +  rep_origin     SV40 ori: SV40 origin of replication
   7160..7178    -  promoter       T7 promoter: promoter for bacteriophage T7 RNA polymerase
   7186..7341    +  CDS            lacZα (fragment): LacZα fragment of β-galactosidase; lacZ fragment
   7346..7774    +  rep_origin     f1 ori (sequence partly withheld): f1 bacteriophage origin of replication; arrow indicates direction of (+) strand synthesis
   7827..7931    +  promoter       AmpR promoter: bla
   7932..8792    +  CDS            AmpR: β-lactamase; bla; confers resistance to ampicillin, carbenicillin, and related antibiotics
   8963..9551    +  rep_origin     ori: high-copy-number ColE1/pMB1/pBR322/pUC origin of replication
   9734..9826    +  CDS            lacI (fragment): lac repressor; lacI; The lac repressor binds to the lac operator to inhibit transcription in E. coli. This inhibition can be relieved by adding lactose or isopropyl-β-D-thiogalactopyranoside (IPTG).
   9839..9860    +  protein_bind   CAP binding site: CAP binding activates transcription in the presence of cAMP. E. coli catabolite activator protein
   9875..9905    +  promoter       lac promoter: promoter for the E. coli lac operon
   9913..9929    +  protein_bind   lac operator: The lac repressor binds to the lac operator to inhibit transcription in E. coli. This inhibition can be relieved by adding lactose or isopropyl-β-D-thiogalactopyranoside (IPTG). lac repressor encoded by lacI
   9974..9992    +  promoter       T3 promoter: promoter for bacteriophage T3 RNA polymerase
