[The description below was written by a language model from this plasmid's Addgene catalogue record and pLannotate feature annotations shown in this document.]
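Description:
TFORF1553 is a third-generation-style, self-inactivating lentiviral expression plasmid built on the pLX_TRC317 backbone and carrying the human transcription factor SP110 as its open reading frame. It belongs to a barcoded transcription factor ORF collection in which each construct carries a unique 24-bp barcode, so that the overexpressed factor can be identified by sequencing in pooled screens. In bacteria the roughly 10 kb plasmid is maintained at high copy through a ColE1/pUC-type origin and selected with ampicillin via β-lactamase. An f1 origin and remnants of a lac/lacZα cloning region with T7 and T3 promoters are also present in the backbone. The depositor notes a risk of recombination, which is typical of LTR-containing plasmids.

The viral genome is transcribed from an RSV promoter fused to a truncated HIV-1 5' LTR and includes the Ψ packaging signal with a gag fragment, the RRE for Rev-dependent nuclear export, a cPPT/CTS element, and a ΔU3 3' LTR followed by an SV40 polyadenylation signal. Within this unit, an SV40 early promoter drives puromycin N-acetyltransferase for selection of transduced mammalian cells. Downstream, the strong constitutive EF-1α promoter drives the SP110 ORF, which was synthesized and corresponds to a specific annotated human transcript. A WPRE after the insert enhances transcript stability and expression. The barcode itself is not annotated in the feature table; a short U6-like fragment is called between the ORF and the WPRE, but the record does not say what this region does. The construct is intended for packaging into lentivirus and stable overexpression of SP110, individually or in pooled screens such as directed differentiation studies.
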