Addgene plasmid #143293: TFORF1553
Purpose: Lentiviral vector for overexpressing transcription factor ORFs with unique 24-bp barcodes. Barcodes facilitate identification of transcription factors in pooled screens.
Depositing lab: Feng Zhang. Depositing organization: Broad Institute. Publication: A transcription factor atlas of directed differentiation. Joung J, Ma S, Tay T, Geiger-Schuller KR, Kirchgatterer PC, Verdine VK, Guo B, Arias-Garcia MA, Allen WE, Singh A, Kuksenko O, Abudayyeh OO, Gootenberg JS, Fu Z, Macrae RK, Buenrostro JD, Regev A, Zhang F. Cell. 2023 Jan 5;186(1):209-229.e26. doi: 10.1016/j.cell.2022.11.026. PubMed 36608654.
Backbone
  Vector backbone: pLX_TRC317
  Backbone manufacturer: Broad Institute Genetic Perturbation Platform
  Backbone size w/o insert (bp): 8264
  Vector type: Mammalian Expression, Lentiviral
  Selectable markers: Puromycin
Growth in bacteria
  Bacterial resistance: Ampicillin, 100 μg/mL
  Growth temperature: 37°C
  Growth strain: NEB Stable
  Copy number: High Copy
Gene/Insert
  Gene/Insert name: SP110
  Species: H. sapiens (human)
  Insert size (bp): 1751
  Entrez Gene: SP110 (a.k.a. IFI41, IFI75, IPR1, VODI)
  Promoter: EF1a
  Cloning method: Unknown
  Sequencing primers: 5′ GGGTGGAGACTGAAGTTAGGCCAG; 3′ CACATAGCGTAAAAGGAGCAACATAG
Terms and licenses: Academic/Nonprofit Terms; Industry Terms: Not Available to Industry
Depositor comments: NM_004510,ENST00000258382 . The transcription factor ORF portion of this plasmid was synthesized by Genewiz. Please test multiple small colonies in case of plasmid recombination. To make this collection available in a timely manner, a portion of this collection was not fully sequenced by Addgene. If an Addgene verified full plasmid sequence is not available, please contact us prior to placing an order to request the full sequence.
How to cite: TFORF1553 was a gift from Feng Zhang (Addgene plasmid # 143293 ; http://n2t.net/addgene:143293 ; RRID:Addgene_143293)
