>Addgene plasmid #143293 | TFORF1553 | depositor partial sequence | sequence record 282017 | Insert
ACCGCCACCATGTTCACCATGACAAGAGCCATGGAAGAGGCTCTTTTTCAGCACTTCATGCACCAGAAGC
TGGGGATCGCCTATGCCATACACAAGCCATTTCCCTTCTTTGAAGGCCTCCTAGACAACTCCATCATCAC
TAAGAGAATGTACATGGAATCTCTGGAAGCCTGTAGAAATTTGATCCCTGTATCCAGAGTGGTGCACAAC
ATTCTCACCCAACTGGAGAGGACTTTTAACCTGTCTCTTCTGGTGACATTGTTCAGTCAAATTAACCTGC
GTGAATATCCCAATCTGGTGACGATTTACAGAAGCTTCAAACGTGTTGGTGCTTCCTATGAATGGCAGAG
CAGAGACACACCAATCCTACTTGAAGCCCCAACTGGCCTAGCAGAAGGAAGCTCCCTCCATACCCCACTG
GCGCTGCCCCCACCACAACCCCCTCAACCAAGCTGTTCACCCTGTGCGCCAAGAGTCAGTGAGCCTGGAA
CATCCTCCCAGCAAAGCGATGAGATCCTGAGTGAGTCGCCCAGCCCATCTGACCCTGTCCTGCCTCTCCC
TGCACTCATCCAGGAAGGAAGAAGCACTTCAGTGACCAATGACAAGTTAACATCCAAAATGAATGCGGAA
GAAGACTCAGAAGAGATGCCCAGCCTCCTCACTAGCACTGTGCAAGTGGCCAGTGACAACCTGATCCCCC
AAATAAGAGATAAAGAAGACCCTCAAGAGATGCCCCACTCTCCCTTGGGCTCTATGCCAGAGATAAGAGA
TAATTCTCCAGAACCAAATGACCCAGAAGAGCCCCAGGAGGTGTCCAGCACACCTTCAGACAAGAAAGGA
AAGAAAAGAAAAAGATGTATCTGGTCAACTCCAAAAAGGAGACATAAGAAAAAAAGCCTCCCAGGAGGGA
CAGCCTCATCTAGACACGGAATCCAAAAGAAGCTCAAAAGGGTGGATCAGGTTCCTCAAAAGAAAGATGA
CTCAACTTGTAACTCCACGGTAGAGACAAGGGCCCAAAAGGCGAGAACTGAATGTGCCCGAAAGTCGAGA
TCAGAGGAGATCATTGATGGCACTTCAGAAATGAATGAAGGAAAGAGGTCCCAGAAGACGCCTAGTACAC
CACGAAGGGTCACACAAGGGGCAGCCTCACCTGGGCATGGCATCCAAGAGAAGCTCCAAGTGGTGGATAA
GGTGACTCAAAGGAAAGACGACTCAACCTGGAACTCAGAGGTCATGATGAGGGTCCAAAAGGCAAGAACT
AAATGTGCCCGAAAGTCCAGATTGAAAGAAAAGAAAAAGGAGAAAGATATCTGTTCAAGCTCAAAAAGGA
GATTTCAGAAAAATATTCACCGAAGAGGAAAACCCAAAAGTGACACTGTGGATTTTCACTGTTCTAAGCT
CCCCGTGACCTGTGGTGAGGCGAAAGGGATTTTATATAAGAAGAAAATGAAACACGGATCCTCAGTGAAG
TGCATTCGGAATGAGGATGGAACTTGGTTAACACCAAATGAATTTGAAGTCGAAGGAAAAGGAAGGAACG
CAAAGAACTGGAAACGGAATATACGTTGTGAAGGAATGACCCTAGGAGAGCTGCTGAAGAGTGGACTTTT
GCTCTGTCCTCCAAGAATAAATCTCAAGAGAGAGTTAAATAGCAAGTAGTAATGAACTAGTCCGTAACTT
GAAAGTATTTCGATTTCTTGGCTTTATATATCTTGTGGAAAGGACGACGCAACACCTTTACCCTCTTAGG
G
