>Addgene plasmid #143293 | TFORF1553 | depositor partial sequence | sequence record 282018 | Barcode
CGCAACACCTTTACCCTCTTAGGG
